Addgene plasmid #221326: pRetroX-TRE3G-Tir
Purpose: Dox-inducible expression of Tir in mammalian cells by retroviral transduction
Depositing lab: Jonathan Kagan. Depositing organization: Boston Children's Hospital. Publication: pLxIS-containing domains are biochemically flexible regulators of interferons and metabolism. Landau LM, Chaudhary N, Tien YC, Rogozinska M, Joshi S, Yao C, Crowley J, Hullahalli K, Campbell IW, Waldor MK, Haigis M, Kagan JC. Mol Cell. 2024 Jul 11;84(13):2436-2454.e10. doi: 10.1016/j.molcel.2024.05.030. Epub 2024 Jun 25. PubMed 38925114.
Backbone
  Vector backbone: pRetroX-TRE3G
  Vector type: Retroviral
Growth in bacteria
  Bacterial resistance: Ampicillin, 100 μg/mL
  Growth temperature: 37°C
  Growth strain: NEB Stable
  Copy number: High Copy
Gene/Insert
  Gene/Insert name: Tir
  Species: E. coli
  Promoter: TRE3GV
  Tag / fusion protein: HN-FLAG (N terminal on insert)
  Cloning method: Restriction Enzyme; 5′ cloning site BamHI (not destroyed); 3′ cloning site EcoRI (not destroyed)
Terms and licenses: Academic/Nonprofit Terms; Industry Terms: Not Available to Industry
How to cite: pRetroX-TRE3G-Tir was a gift from Jonathan Kagan (Addgene plasmid # 221326 ; http://n2t.net/addgene:221326 ; RRID:Addgene_221326)
