[The description below was written by a language model from this plasmid's Addgene catalogue record and pLannotate feature annotations shown in this document.]
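Description:
pRetroX-TRE3G-Tir is a self-inactivating gammaretroviral vector built on the pRetroX-TRE3G backbone for doxycycline-inducible expression of the E. coli effector protein Tir in mammalian cells after retroviral transduction. In bacteria it is maintained through a high-copy ColE1/pUC-type origin and selected with ampicillin via the β-lactamase gene. The viral genome is transcribed in packaging cells from a hybrid 5′ end, in which the CMV enhancer and promoter are fused to a truncated murine sarcoma virus LTR. This is followed by a Ψ packaging signal extended into a truncated, start-codon-less gag region that promotes efficient encapsidation. The 3′ LTR carries a U3 deletion, so after reverse transcription and integration the LTRs are transcriptionally inactive, limiting interference with the internal promoters.

The payload sits downstream of the TRE3GV promoter, a third-generation Tet-responsive promoter optimised for retroviral and lentiviral contexts. It is silent unless bound by the Tet-On 3G transactivator in the presence of doxycycline. The transactivator is not encoded here and must be supplied separately in the target cells. The open reading frame, cloned between BamHI and EcoRI, begins with an N-terminal HN-FLAG tag: a segment annotated as matching Newcastle disease virus haemagglutinin-neuraminidase, then a FLAG epitope. This is fused to Tir. The annotation matches the Tir of enteropathogenic strain E2348/69 and marks it as a fragment, so the insert may cover only part of the protein. Tir is the translocated intimin receptor that drives actin pedestal formation. A mouse PGK promoter driving puromycin N-acetyltransferase follows, allowing selection of transduced cells. The record states no purpose beyond inducible Tir expression.
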