Features (pLannotate 1.2.2; 20 found; start..end, strand, type, name):
     13..210     +  CDS            HN (fragment): HN_NDVB1 - Experimental evidence at protein level: Swiss-Prot protein existence level 1. Neuraminidase activity ensures the efficient spread of the virus by dissociating the mature virions from the neuraminic acid containing glycoproteins. From Newcastle disease virus (strain Chicken/United States/B1/48) (NDV).
    213..233     +  CDS            3xFLAG (fragment): three tandem FLAG® epitope tags
    238..1110    +  CDS            tir (fragment): TIR_ECO27 - Also known as espE. Experimental evidence at protein level: Swiss-Prot protein existence level 1. Multifunctional protein that is required for efficient pedestal formation in host epithelial cells during infection. The extracellular region acts as a receptor for bacterial intimin, allowing the bacterium to attach tightly to the host-cell surface. Simultaneously, the intracellular region initiates a signaling cascade in the host cell, which leads to actin polymerization and formation of actin pedestals at the sites of bacterial adhesion. In strain E2348/69, acts mainly via the host
   1127..1626    +  promoter       PGK promoter: mouse phosphoglycerate kinase 1 promoter
   1647..2246    +  CDS            PuroR: puromycin N-acetyltransferase; pac from Streptomyces alboniger; confers resistance to puromycin
   2313..2385    +  CDS            env (fragment): murine leukemia virus gPr80 envelope polyprotein precursor; env; proteolytically cleaved into gp70SU and p15TM subunits
   2427..2852    +  LTR            3' LTR (ΔU3): self-inactivating 3' long terminal repeat (LTR) from Moloney murine leukemia virus
   2921..2961    +  CDS            rop (fragment): Rop protein, which maintains plasmids at low copy number; rop
   3063..3101    +  misc_feature   bom (fragment): basis of mobility region from pBR322
   3118..3447    +  promoter       SV40 promoter: SV40 enhancer and early promoter
   3453..3554    +  misc_feature   bom (fragment): basis of mobility region from pBR322
   3740..4328    -  rep_origin     ori: high-copy-number ColE1/pMB1/pBR322/pUC origin of replication
   4499..5359    -  CDS            AmpR: β-lactamase; bla; confers resistance to ampicillin, carbenicillin, and related antibiotics
   5360..5464    -  promoter       AmpR promoter: bla
   5650..6029    +  enhancer       CMV enhancer: human cytomegalovirus immediate early enhancer
   6030..6233    +  promoter       CMV promoter: human cytomegalovirus (CMV) immediate early promoter
   6234..6409    +  LTR            5' LTR (truncated): truncated long terminal repeat from Moloney murine sarcoma virus
   6531..6805    +  misc_feature   MESV Ψ (fragment): packaging signal of murine embryonic stem cell virus
   6872..7288    +  CDS            gag (truncated): truncated Moloney murine leukemia virus (MMLV) gag gene lacking the start codon
   7328..7677    +  promoter       TRE3GV promoter: 3rd-generation Tet-responsive promoter that can be activated by binding of Tet-On® 3G, optimized for retroviral and lentiviral vectors
>Addgene plasmid #221326 | pRetroX-TRE3G-Tir | addgene full sequence | sequence record 439195 | Addgene NGS Result
GGATCCGCCACCATGGATCGGGCTGTTTCCCAAGTAGCTCTCGAAAACGATGAGAGAGAGGCCAAAAACA
CATGGCGACTTATCTTTCGGATTGCAATACTTTTCCTCACAGTAGTTACCTTGGCTATTTCTGTTGCTAG
TCTCCTGTATTCAATGGGCGCATCCACCCCATCCGATCTTGTGGGAATACCTACTCGAATCTCTAGGGCT
ATGGACTACAAAGACGATGACGACAAGACCCCTGAACCCGACGACCCCACCACCACAGACCCTGATCAAG
CAGCCAATGCAGCCGAATCAGCCACCAAAGACCAATTGACCCAAGAAGCATTTAAGAATCCCGAAAACCA
AAAGGTGAACATTGATGCTAATGGTAATGCTATTCCAAGTGGCGAGTTGAAAGATGATATCGTGGAGCAA
ATTGCCCAACAGGCCAAAGAAGCAGGCGAAGTGGCAAGACAGCAGGCTGTTGAGTCTAACGCCCAAGCCC
AACAACGCTATGAGGATCAACACGCTCGCAGGCAAGAGGAGCTGCAACTTAGCTCTGGAATCGGATATGG
CCTCTCCTCTGCTCTGATAGTGGCTGGTGGCATAGGTGCTGGCGTCACCACCGCTTTGCATCGCCGGAAT
CAGCCCGCTGAGCAAACTACCACTACAACCACACACACCGTGGTCCAACAACAAACTGGTGGCAACACCC
CTGCACAAGGCGGCACAGATGCTACACGAGCTGAGGACGCATCCCTGAATCGCAGGGACAGTCAAGGTTC
CGTGGCAAGTACACACTGGTCTGATAGCAGCTCCGAAGTGGTTAATCCCTACGCTGAAGTCGGGGGCGCT
AGAAATTCTCTTAGCGCACATCAACCTGAAGAACACATTTATGACGAGGTCGCTGCAGATCCAGGATATT
CAGTGATACAAAATTTCAGCGGGTCTGGTCCCGTCACTGGTAGACTCATAGGAACACCTGGTCAAGGGAT
TCAGAGCACCTACGCACTTCTCGCTAATAGCGGAGGGCTCCGACTTGGAATGGGCGGCCTGACTTCTGGA
GGAGAGAGCGCAGTTTCCTCCGTAAACGCTGCCCCCACTCCAGGGCCAGTTCGGTTCGTTTGATAAGAAT
TCTACCGGGTAGGGGAGGCGCTTTTCCCAAGGCAGTCTGGAGCATGCGCTTTAGCAGCCCCGCTGGGCAC
TTGGCGCTACACAAGTGGCCTCTGGCCTCGCACACATTCCACATCCACCGGTAGGCGCCAACCGGCTCCG
TTCTTTGGTGGCCCCTTCGCGCCACCTTCTACTCCTCCCCTAGTCAGGAAGTTCCCCCCCGCCCCGCAGC
TCGCGTCGTGCAGGACGTGACAAATGGAAGTAGCACGTCTCACTAGTCTCGTGCAGATGGACAGCACCGC
TGAGCAATGGAAGCGGGTAGGCCTTTGGGGCAGCGGCCAATAGCAGCTTTGCTCCTTCGCTTTCTGGGCT
CAGAGGCTGGGAAGGGGTGGGTCCGGGGGCGGGCTCAGGGGCGGGCTCAGGGGCGGGGCGGGCGCCCGAA
GGTCCTCCGGAGGCCCGGCATTCTGCACGCTTCAAAAGCGCACGTCTGCCGCGCTGTTCTCCTCTTCCTC
ATCTCCGGGCCTTTCGACCTGCAGCCCAAGCTTACCATGACCGAGTACAAGCCCACGGTGCGCCTCGCCA
CCCGCGACGACGTCCCCAGGGCCGTACGCACCCTCGCCGCCGCGTTCGCCGACTACCCCGCCACGCGCCA
CACCGTCGATCCGGACCGCCACATCGAGCGGGTCACCGAGCTGCAAGAACTCTTCCTCACGCGCGTCGGG
CTCGACATCGGCAAGGTGTGGGTCGCGGACGACGGCGCCGCGGTGGCGGTCTGGACCACGCCGGAGAGCG
TCGAAGCGGGGGCGGTGTTCGCCGAGATCGGCCCGCGCATGGCCGAGTTGAGCGGTTCCCGGCTGGCCGC
GCAGCAACAGATGGAAGGCCTCCTGGCGCCGCACCGGCCCAAGGAGCCCGCGTGGTTCCTGGCCACCGTC
GGCGTCTCGCCCGACCACCAGGGCAAGGGTCTGGGCAGCGCCGTCGTGCTCCCCGGAGTGGAGGCGGCCG
AGCGCGCCGGGGTGCCCGCCTTCCTGGAGACCTCCGCGCCCCGCAACCTCCCCTTCTACGAGCGGCTCGG
CTTCACCGTCACCGCCGACGTCGAGGTGCCCGAAGGACCGCGCACCTGGTGCATGACCCGCAAGCCCGGT
GCCTGACGCCCGCCCCACGACCCGCAGCGCCCGACCGAAAGGAGCGCACGACCCCATGCATCGGCGTCTC
GAGATATCAGTGGTCCAGGCTCTAGTTTTGACTCAACAATATCACCAGCTGAAGCCTATAGAGTACGAGC
CATAGATAAAATAAAAGATTTTATTTAGTCTCCAGAAAAAGGGGGGAATGAAAGACCCCACCTGTAGGTT
TGGCAAGCTAGCTTAAGTAACGCCATTTTGCAAGGCATGGAAAAATACATAACTGAGAATAGAGAAGTTC
AGATCAAGGTCAGGAACAGATGGAACAGGGTCGACCCTAGAGAACCATCAGATGTTTCCAGGGTGCCCCA
AGGACCTGAAATGACCCTGTGCCTTATTTGAACTAACCAATCAGTTCGCTTCTCGCTTCTGTTCGCGCGC
TTCTGCTCCCCGAGCTCAATAAAAGAGCCCACAACCCCTCACTCGGGGCGCCAGTCCTCCGATTGACTGA
GTCGCCCGGGTACCCGTGTATCCAATAAACCCTCTTGCAGTTGCATCCGACTTGTGGTCTCGCTGTTCCT
TGGGAGGGTCTCCTCTGAGTGATTGACTACCCGTCAGCGGGGGTCTTTCATTTGGGGGCTCGTCCGGGAT
CGGGAGACCCCTGCCCAGGGACCACCGACCCACCACCGGGAGGTAAGCTGGCTGCCTCGCGCGTTTCGGT
GATGACGGTGAAAACCTCTGACACATGCAGCTCCCGGAGACGGTCACAGCTTGTCTGTAAGCGGATGCCG
GGAGCAGACAAGCCCGTCAGGGCGCGTCAGCGGGTGTTGGCGGGTGTCGGGGCGCAGCCATGACCCAGTC
ACGTAGCGATAGCGGAGTGTAGATCCGGCTGTGGAATGTGTGTCAGTTAGGGTGTGGAAAGTCCCCAGGC
TCCCCAGCAGGCAGAAGTATGCAAAGCATGCATCTCAATTAGTCAGCAACCAGGTGTGGAAAGTCCCCAG
GCTCCCCAGCAGGCAGAAGTATGCAAAGCATGCATCTCAATTAGTCAGCAACCATAGTCCCGCCCCTAAC
TCCGCCCATCCCGCCCCTAACTCCGCCCAGTTCCGCCCATTCTCCGCCCCATGGCTGACTAATTTTTTTT
ATTTATGCAGAGGCCGAGGCCGCCTCGGCCTCTGAGCTATTCCAGAAGTAGTGAGGAGGCTTTTTTGGAG
GCCTAGGCTTTTGCAAAAAGCTTACTGGCTTAACTATGCGGCATCAGAGCAGATTGTACTGAGAGTGCAC
CATATGCGGTGTGAAATACCGCACAGATGCGTAAGGAGAAAATACCGCATCAGGCGCTCTTCCGCTTCCT
CGCTCACTGACTCGCTGCGCTCGGTCGTTCGGCTGCGGCGAGCGGTATCAGCTCACTCAAAGGCGGTAAT
ACGGTTATCCACAGAATCAGGGGATAACGCAGGAAAGAACATGTGAGCAAAAGGCCAGCAAAAGGCCAGG
AACCGTAAAAAGGCCGCGTTGCTGGCGTTTTTCCATAGGCTCCGCCCCCCTGACGAGCATCACAAAAATC
GACGCTCAAGTCAGAGGTGGCGAAACCCGACAGGACTATAAAGATACCAGGCGTTTCCCCCTGGAAGCTC
CCTCGTGCGCTCTCCTGTTCCGACCCTGCCGCTTACCGGATACCTGTCCGCCTTTCTCCCTTCGGGAAGC
GTGGCGCTTTCTCATAGCTCACGCTGTAGGTATCTCAGTTCGGTGTAGGTCGTTCGCTCCAAGCTGGGCT
GTGTGCACGAACCCCCCGTTCAGCCCGACCGCTGCGCCTTATCCGGTAACTATCGTCTTGAGTCCAACCC
GGTAAGACACGACTTATCGCCACTGGCAGCAGCCACTGGTAACAGGATTAGCAGAGCGAGGTATGTAGGC
GGTGCTACAGAGTTCTTGAAGTGGTGGCCTAACTACGGCTACACTAGAAGGACAGTATTTGGTATCTGCG
CTCTGCTGAAGCCAGTTACCTTCGGAAAAAGAGTTGGTAGCTCTTGATCCGGCAAACAAACCACCGCTGG
TAGCGGTGGTTTTTTTGTTTGCAAGCAGCAGATTACGCGCAGAAAAAAAGGATCTCAAGAAGATCCTTTG
ATCTTTTCTACGGGGTCTGACGCTCAGTGGAACGAAAACTCACGTTAAGGGATTTTGGTCATGAGATTAT
CAAAAAGGATCTTCACCTAGATCCTTTTAAATTAAAAATGAAGTTTTAAATCAATCTAAAGTATATATGA
GTAAACTTGGTCTGACAGTTACCAATGCTTAATCAGTGAGGCACCTATCTCAGCGATCTGTCTATTTCGT
TCATCCATAGTTGCCTGACTCCCCGTCGTGTAGATAACTACGATACGGGAGGGCTTACCATCTGGCCCCA
GTGCTGCAATGATACCGCGAGACCCACGCTCACCGGCTCCAGATTTATCAGCAATAAACCAGCCAGCCGG
AAGGGCCGAGCGCAGAAGTGGTCCTGCAACTTTATCCGCCTCCATCCAGTCTATTAATTGTTGCCGGGAA
GCTAGAGTAAGTAGTTCGCCAGTTAATAGTTTGCGCAACGTTGTTGCCATTGCTGCAGGCATCGTGGTGT
CACGCTCGTCGTTTGGTATGGCTTCATTCAGCTCCGGTTCCCAACGATCAAGGCGAGTTACATGATCCCC
CATGTTGTGCAAAAAAGCGGTTAGCTCCTTCGGTCCTCCGATCGTTGTCAGAAGTAAGTTGGCCGCAGTG
TTATCACTCATGGTTATGGCAGCACTGCATAATTCTCTTACTGTCATGCCATCCGTAAGATGCTTTTCTG
TGACTGGTGAGTACTCAACCAAGTCATTCTGAGAATAGTGTATGCGGCGACCGAGTTGCTCTTGCCCGGC
GTCAACACGGGATAATACCGCGCCACATAGCAGAACTTTAAAAGTGCTCATCATTGGAAAACGTTCTTCG
GGGCGAAAACTCTCAAGGATCTTACCGCTGTTGAGATCCAGTTCGATGTAACCCACTCGTGCACCCAACT
GATCTTCAGCATCTTTTACTTTCACCAGCGTTTCTGGGTGAGCAAAAACAGGAAGGCAAAATGCCGCAAA
AAAGGGAATAAGGGCGACACGGAAATGTTGAATACTCATACTCTTCCTTTTTCAATATTATTGAAGCATT
TATCAGGGTTATTGTCTCATGAGCGGATACATATTTGAATGTATTTAGAAAAATAAACAAATAGGGGTTC
CGCGCACATTTCCCCGAAAAGTGCCACCTGACGTCTAAGAAACCATTATTATCATGACATTAACCTATAA
AAATAGGCGTATCACGAGGCCCTTTCGTCTTCAAGAATTAGCTTGGCCATTGCATACGTTGTATCCATAT
CATAATATGTACATTTATATTGGCTCATGTCCAACATTACCGCCATGTTGACATTGATTATTGACTAGTT
ATTAATAGTAATCAATTACGGGGTCATTAGTTCATAGCCCATATATGGAGTTCCGCGTTACATAACTTAC
GGTAAATGGCCCGCCTGGCTGACCGCCCAACGACCCCCGCCCATTGACGTCAATAATGACGTATGTTCCC
ATAGTAACGCCAATAGGGACTTTCCATTGACGTCAATGGGTGGAGTATTTACGGTAAACTGCCCACTTGG
CAGTACATCAAGTGTATCATATGCCAAGTACGCCCCCTATTGACGTCAATGACGGTAAATGGCCCGCCTG
GCATTATGCCCAGTACATGACCTTATGGGACTTTCCTACTTGGCAGTACATCTACGTATTAGTCATCGCT
ATTACCATGGTGATGCGGTTTTGGCAGTACATCAATGGGCGTGGATAGCGGTTTGACTCACGGGGATTTC
CAAGTCTCCACCCCATTGACGTCAATGGGAGTTTGTTTTGGCACCAAAATCAACGGGACTTTCCAAAATG
TCGTAACAACTCCGCCCCATTGACGCAAATGGGCGGTAGGCGTGTACGGTGGGAGGTCTATATAAGCAGA
GCTCAATAAAAGAGCCCACAACCCCTCACTCGGCGCGCCAGTCTTCCGATAGACTGCGTCGCCCGGGTAC
CCGTATTCCCAATAAAGCCTCTTGCTGTTTGCATCCGAATCGTGGTCTCGCTGTTCCTTGGGAGGGTCTC
CTCTGAGTGATTGACTACCCACGACGGGGGTCTTTCATTTGGGGGCTCGTCCGGGATTTGGAGACCCCTG
CCCAGGGACCACCGACCCACCACCGGGAGGTAAGCTGGCCAGCAACTTATCTGTGTCTGTCCGATTGTCT
AGTGTCTATGTTTGATGTTATGCGCCTGCGTCTGTACTAGTTAGCTAACTAGCTCTGTATCTGGCGGACC
CGTGGTGGAACTGACGAGTTCTGAACACCCGGCCGCAACCCTGGGAGACGTCCCAGGGACTTTGGGGGCC
GTTTTTGTGGCCCGACCTGAGGAAGGGAGTCGATGTGGAATCCGACCCCGTCAGGATATGTGGTTCTGGT
AGGAGACGAGAACCTAAAACAGTTCCCGCCTCCGTCTGAATTTTTGCTTTCGGTTTGGAACCGAAGCCGC
GCGTCTTGTCTGCTGCAGCGCTGCAGCATCGTTCTGTGTTGTCTCTGTCTGACTGTGTTTCTGTATTTGT
CTGAAAATTAGGGCCAGACTGTTACCACTCCCTTAAGTTTGACCTTAGGTCACTGGAAAGATGTCGAGCG
GATCGCTCACAACCAGTCGGTAGATGTCAAGAAGAGACGTTGGGTTACCTTCTGCTCTGCAGAATGGCCA
ACCTTTAACGTCGGATGGCCGCGAGACGGCACCTTTAACCGAGACCTCATCACCCAGGTTAAGATCAAGG
TCTTTTCACCTGGCCCGCATGGACACCCAGACCAGGTCCCCTACATCGTGACCTGGGAAGCCTTGGCTTT
TGACCCCCCTCCCTGGGTCAAGCCCTTTGTACACCCTAAGCCTCCGCCTCCTCTTCCTCCATCCGCCCCG
TCTCTCCCCCTTGAACCTCCTCGTTCGACCCCGCCTCGATCCTCCCTTTATCCAGCCCTCACTCCTTCTC
TAGGCGCCGGAATTGAAGATCTCGATGAGGCCCTTTCGTCTTCACTCGAGTTTACTCCCTATCAGTGATA
GAGAACGTATGAAGAGTTTACTCCCTATCAGTGATAGAGAACGTATGCAGACTTTACTCCCTATCAGTGA
TAGAGAACGTATAAGGAGTTTACTCCCTATCAGTGATAGAGAACGTATGACCAGTTTACTCCCTATCAGT
GATAGAGAACGTATCTACAGTTTACTCCCTATCAGTGATAGAGAACGTATATCCAGTTTACTCCCTATCA
GTGATAGAGAACGTATGTCGAGGTAGGCGTGTACGGTGGGCGCCTATAAAAGCAGAGCTCGTTTAGTGAA
CCGTCAGATCGCCTGGAGCAATTCCACAACACTTTTGTCTTATACTT
